>Addgene plasmid #54829 | mKate2.5-N1 | addgene partial sequence | sequence record 89904 | CMV-F 5'-CGCAAATGGGCGGTAGGCGTG-3'
ACCGTCAGATCCGCTAGCGCTACCGGACTCAGATCTCGAGCTCAAGCTTCGAATTCTGCAGTCGACGGTA
CCGCGGGCCCGGGATCCACCGGTCGCCACCATGGTGAGCGAGCTGATTAAGGAGAACATGCACATGAAGC
TGTACATGGAGGGCACCGTGAACAACCACCACTTCAAGTGCACATCCGAGGGCGAAGGCAAGCCCTACGA
GGGCACCCAGACCATGAGAATCAAGGTCGTCGAGGGCGGCCCTCTCCCCTTCGCCTTCGACATCCTGGCT
ACCAGCTTCATGTACGGCAGCAAAACCTTCATCAACCACCCTCAGGGCATCCCCGACTTCTTTAAGCAGT
CCTTCCCTGAGGGCTTCACATGGGAGAGAGTCACCACATACGAAGACGGGGGCGTGCTGACCGCTACCCA
GGACACCAGCCTCCAGGACGGCTGCCTCATCTACAACGTCAAGATTAGAGGGGTGAACTTCCCAGCCAAC
GGCCCTGTGATGCAGAAGAAAACACTCGGCTGGGAGGCCTCCACCGAGACGCTGTACCCCGCTGACGGCG
GCCTGGAAGGCGCATGTGACATGGCCCTGAAGCTCGTGGGCGGGGGCCACCTGATCTGCAACTTGGAGAC
CACATACAGATCCAAGAAACCCGCTAAGAACCTCAAGATGCCCGGCGTCTACAACGTGGACAGGAGACTG
GAAAGAATCAAGGAGGCCGACAATGAGACCTACGTCGAGCAGCACGAGGTGGCTGTGGCCAGATACTCTA
CTGGTGGCGCTGGTGATGGAGGTAAATGAGCGGCCGCGACTCTAGATCATAATCAGCCATACCACATTTG
TAGAGGTT
