[The description below was written by a language model from this plasmid's Addgene catalogue record.]
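Description:
mKate2.5-N1 is an empty mammalian expression backbone of about 4.75 kb, designed for building fusions to the red fluorescent protein mKate2.5. The "N1" designation indicates the cloning arrangement: a gene of interest is inserted upstream of the fluorescent protein coding sequence, so that mKate2.5 ends up at the C terminus of the resulting fusion protein. The record lists no insert, consistent with its role as a cloning vector rather than a finished expression construct. The depositor gives an excitation maximum of 580 nm and an emission maximum of 608 nm for the fluorophore, placing it in the red to far-red part of the spectrum, where it can be combined with green or cyan reporters in multicolour imaging.

The plasmid is propagated in E. coli as a high-copy vector under kanamycin selection. In mammalian cells it carries a neomycin resistance marker, so stably transfected populations can be selected with G418. No feature table accompanies the record, and the catalogue fields do not name the promoter driving expression, the polyadenylation signal, the origin of replication or the restriction sites available in the cloning region, so these details cannot be confirmed here.

Typical uses supported by the record are tagging a protein of interest at its C terminus to follow its subcellular localization or dynamics by fluorescence microscopy in transiently or stably transfected mammalian cells. Without an insert, the vector may also serve as an untargeted mKate2.5 control, provided the fluorescent protein retains its own start codon, which the record does not state.
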