Addgene plasmid #54829: mKate2.5-N1
Purpose: (Empty Backbone) Localization: N1 Cloning Vector, Excitation: 580, Emission: 608
Depositing lab: Michael Davidson. Depositing organization: Florida State University, Tallahassee.
Backbone
  Vector backbone: mKate2.5-N1
  Backbone size (bp): 4750
  Vector type: Mammalian Expression
  Selectable markers: Neomycin (select with G418)
  Tag / fusion protein: mKate2.5 (C terminal on backbone)
Growth in bacteria
  Bacterial resistance: Kanamycin, 50 μg/mL
  Growth temperature: 37°C
  Growth strain: DH5alpha
  Copy number: High Copy
Gene/Insert
  Gene/Insert name: None
  Tag / fusion protein: mKate2.5 (C terminal on backbone)
Terms and licenses: Academic/Nonprofit Terms; Industry Terms
Depositor comments: . Excitation = 580; Emission = 608
How to cite: mKate2.5-N1 was a gift from Michael Davidson (Addgene plasmid # 54829)
